>Addgene plasmid #201325 | pSW006 | addgene full sequence | sequence record 410530 | Addgene NGS Result
TCTGTGAAGACAATGCCGAATTCGGATCCGGAGAAATCCTTAGCCGTGTAGCACCGACTGTCGGACCGAC
GCGGTTAAGCTAGGTAGCATGCAAACATACTCGGTCGTGTTCGAGTAGTCTCCATTGCTACTGGAGATCA
AGCCGCGTGCGTGTCATTATCCATCTCAAGAAAACGCGCGACGGCGATTGATGGAGCCACACTACGAAAG
CGAAATATATTTGAGATCGGTCCGTATCGATGCGGTATGAACAAATTGAAAAAACAAATCTGTGACGTGA
GTACTCAAGCAAACACAAAAAACATCTTATATTTGTGATCAGAAGGGTAGCTAAAAGCACACGTCGAAAA
AGTTGAGAACGCGTAAGAGGAACGCGCGTAGGTACGTGCGAGTCAGCTGCATATGCTAGCTCCGCCCGTA
CATGATCTTCTCCATCCTATATAAAGAGACATGCATGCCCTCATGTCAAGCACATATCACAAACACACAT
ACAAACACAGATCCTCATCCTCCATTCCTCCGGTATAACCGTCGATCACACAAAGCAAGGCACGAGTGCG
TACGCACGCACACGCACGTACTCCGTTGAGAGCTCGGAAGGCTAATTGGTGAATGGAGAGAGAGAAGAAC
GTGGTGTACGGCCCCGAGCCCAAGCACCCTCTGGGCAACTTCACCGCCGGCGAGATGCTGTACAACGCTC
TGCACAAGCACTCCCACATCCCCCAGGCCATCCTGGACGTGATGGGCAACGAGTCCCTTTCCTACCAGGA
GTTCTTCGACACTACTGTGAAGCTGGGCCAGAGCCTCCAGAACTGTGGCTACAAGATGAACGATGTCGTG
TCGATCTGTGCAGAGAACAACAAGAGATTCTTCATCCCCATCATCTCCGCCTGGTACATCGGCATGGTGG
TGGCCCCTGTGAACGAGGACTATATCCCAGACGAGCTGTGTAAAGTGACCGGCATCTCCAAGCCGATCCT
GGTCTTTACCACTAGGAAGATCCTGCCTAAGGTTTTGGAGGTTAAAGACAGAACCAACTACATAAAGAGG
ATCATCATACTGGACTCTGAAGAGAACCTGCTGGGCTGCGAGAGCCTGCACAACTTCATGTCCAGGTACT
CCGACAACAACCTCCAAACATTCAAGCCTCTGCACTACGACCCTGTGGACCAGGTAGCCGCCATCCTGTG
CTCCTCCGGCACAACCGGCCTGCCTAAAGGCGTGATGCAGACCCACAGGAACATCTGTGTGAGACTCACA
CACGCATCTGACCCCAGAGTGGGTACACAACTCATCCCCGGCGTATCCGTGCTGGCCTACCTGCCATTCT
TCCACGCCTTCGGCTTCAGTATCAACCTGGGCTATTTCATGGTGGGCCTGAGAGTGGTGATGCTCCGAAG
GTTTAACCAGGAGGTGTTCCTGAAGGCCATCCAGGACTACGAGGTGAGGAGCGTGATCAACGTTCCCTCC
ACAATCCTGTTCCTGTCCAAGAGCCCTCTGGTGGACAAGTACGACCTATCCACCCTGGCGGAGCTGTGCT
GTGGAGCCGCTCCTCTGGCGAAGGAGGTGGCCGAGATCGCCGTGAAGAGGCTGAACCTGCCAGGGATACG
GTGTGGCTACGGTCTAACAGAGTCTACCTCCGCCAACATCCATACTCTGCACAACGAGTTCAAGTCCGGC
TCCCTGGGCAAGGTGACACCTTACATGGCCGCCAAGATCATCGACAGGAACACCGGCGAGGCCCTGGGTC
CAAACCAGGTGGGCGAGCTGTGCATCTGGGGACCTATGGTAACAAAAGGCTATGTGAACAACCCACAGGC
TACTAAGGAGGCCATCGACGACGACGGCTGGCTGCACTCTGGCGACTTCGGCTACTACGACGAGGACGAG
TATTTCTACATCGTGGACCGGTACAAGGAGCTGATCAAATACAAGGGCTATCAGGTCGCCCCTGTGGAGC
TGGAGGAGATCCTCCTTCAGCACCCAGGCATCAGGGACGTGGCCGTCGTGGGTATCCCTGACATCGAGGC
CGGCGAGCTGCCAGCCGGCTTCGTGGTGAAGCAGCCCGGCGCCCAACTCACCGCTAAGGAGGTGTACGAC
TTCCTGGCCCAGAGGGTGTCTCACTCCAAGTACCTGAGGGGCGGCGTAAGGTTCGTGGACTCTATCCCCA
GGAACGTGACAGGCAAGATTAGTCGAAAAGAGCTGAGGGAGGCCCTGATGGAGAAGGCTTCTAAGCTGTA
AGCTTGTCAAGCAGATCGTTCAAACATTTGGCAATAAAGTTTCTTAAGATTGAATCCTGTTGCCGGTCTT
GCGATGATTATCATATAATTTCTGTTGAATTACGTTAAGCATGTAATAATTAACATGTAATGCATGACGT
TATTTATGAGATGGGTTTTTATGATTAGAGTCCCGCAATTATACATTTAATACGCGATAGAAAACAAAAT
ATAGCGCGCAAACTAGGATAAATTATCGCGCGCGGTGTCATCTATGTTACTAGATCGACGCTGCAATTGT
CTTCTGCACGAAGTGGTTTAAACTATCAGTGTTTGACAGGATATATTGGCGGGTAAACCTAAGAGAAAAG
AGCGTTTATTAGAATAATCGGATATTTAAAAGGGCGTGAAAAGGTTTATCCGTTCGTCCATTTGTATGTG
CATGCCAACCACAGGGTTCCCCAGATCAGGCGCTGGCTGCTGAACCCCCAGCCGGAACTGACCCCACAAG
GCCCTAGCGTTTGCAATGCACCAGGTCATCATTGACCCAGGCGTGTTCCACCAGGCCGCTGCCTCGCAAC
TCTTCGCAGGCTTCGCCGACCTGCTCGCGCCACTTCTTCACGCGGGTGGAATCCGATCCGCACATGAGGC
GGAAGGTTTCCAGCTTGAGCGGGTACGGCTCCCGGTGCGAGCTGAAATAGTCGAACATCCGTCGGGCCGT
CGGCGACAGCTTGCGGTACTTCTCCCATATGAATTTCGTGTAGTGGTCGCCAGCAAACAGCACGACGATT
TCCTCGTCGATCAGGACCTGGCAACGGGACGTTTTCTTGCCACGGTCCAGGACGCGGAAGCGGTGCAGCA
GCGACACCGATTCCAGGTGCCCAACGCGGTCGGACGTGAAGCCCATCGCCGTCGCCTGTAGGCGCGACAG
GCATTCCTCGGCCTTCGTGTAATACCGGCCATTGATCGACCAGCCCAGGTCCTGGCAAAGCTCGTAGAAC
GTGAAGGTGATCGGCTCGCCGATAGGGGTGCGCTTCGCGTACTCCAACACCTGCTGCCACACCAGTTCGT
CATCGTCGGCCCGCAGCTCGACGCCGGTGTAGGTGATCTTCACGTCCTTGTTGACGTGGAAAATGACCTT
GTTTTGCAGCGCCTCGCGCGGGATTTTCTTGTTGCGCGTGGTGAACAGGGCAGAGCGGGCCGTGTCGTTT
GGCATCGCTCGCATCGTGTCCGGCCACGGCGCAATATCGAACAAGGAAAGCTGCATTTCCTTGATCTGCT
GCTTCGTGTGTTTCAGCAACGCGGCCTGCTTGGCCTCGCTGACCTGTTTTGCCAGGTCCTCGCCGGCGGT
TTTTCGCTTCTTGGTCGTCATAGTTCCTCGCGTGTCGATGGTCATCGACTTCGCCAAACCTGCCGCCTCC
TGTTCAAGACGACGCGAACGCTCCACGGCGGCCGATGGCGCGGGCAGGGCAGGGGGAGCCAGTTGCACGC
TGTCGCGCTCGATCTTGGCCGTAGCTTGCTGGACCATCGAGCCGACGGACTGGAAGGTTTCGCGGGGCGC
ACGCATGACGGTGCGGCTTGCGATGGTTTCGGCATCCTCGGCGGAAAACCCCGCGTCGATCAGTTCTTGC
CTGTATGCCTTCCGGTCAAACGTCCGATTCATTCACCCTCCTTGCGGGATTGCCCCGACTCACGCCGGGG
CAATGTGCCCTTATTCCTGATTTGACCCGCCTGGTGCCTTGGTGTCCAGATAATCCACCTTATCGGCAAT
GAAGTCGGTCCCGTAGACCGTCTGGCCGTCCTTCTCGTACTTGGTATTCCGAATCTTGCCCTGCACGAAT
ACCAGCGACCCCTTGCCCAAATACTTGCCGTGGGCCTCGGCCTGAGAGCCAAAACACTTGATGCGGAAGA
AGTCGGTGCGCTCCTGCTTGTCGCCGGCATCGTTGCGCCACATCTAGGATCTGCCAGGAACCGTAAAAAG
GCCGCGTTGCTGGCGTTTTTCCATAGGCTCCGCCCCCCTGACGAGCATCACAAAAATCGACGCTCAAGTC
AGAGGTGGCGAAACCCGACAGGACTATAAAGATACCAGGCGTTTCCCCCTGGAAGCTCCCTCGTGCGCTC
TCCTGTTCCGACCCTGCCGCTTACCGGATACCTGTCCGCCTTTCTCCCTTCGGGAAGCGTGGCGCTTTCT
CATAGCTCACGCTGTAGGTATCTCAGTTCGGTGTAGGTCGTTCGCTCCAAGCTGGGCTGTGTGCACGAAC
CCCCCGTTCAGCCCGACCGCTGCGCCTTATCCGGTAACTATCGTCTTGAGTCCAACCCGGTAAGACACGA
CTTATCGCCACTGGCAGCAGCCACTGGTAACAGGATTAGCAGAGCGAGGTATGTAGGCGGTGCTACAGAG
TTCTTGAAGTGGTGGCCTAACTACGGCTACACTAGAAGAACAGTATTTGGTATCTGCGCTCTGCTGAAGC
CAGTTACCTTCGGAAAAAGAGTTGGTAGCTCTTGATCCGGCAAACAAACCACCGCTGGTAGCGGTGGTTT
TTTTGTTTGCAAGCAGCAGATTACGCGCAGAAAAAAAGGATCTCAAGAAGATCCTTTGATCTTTTCTACG
GGGTCTGACGCTCAGTGGAACGAAAACTCACGTTAAGGGATTTTGGTCATGAGATTATCAAAAAGGATCT
TCACCTAGATCCTTTTAAATTAAAAATGAAGTTTTAAATCAATCTAAAGTATATATGAGTAAACTTGGTC
TGACAGTTACCAATGCTTAATCAGTGAGGCACCTATCTCAGCGATCTGTCTATTTCGTTCATCCATAGTT
GCCTGACTCCCCGTCGTGTAGATAACTACGATACGGGAGGGCTTACCATCTGGCCCCAGTGCTGCAATGA
TACCGCGAGAACCACGCTCACCGGCTCCAGATTTATCAGCAATAAACCAGCCAGCCGGAAGGGCCGAGCG
CAGAAGTGGTCCTGCAACTTTATCCGCCTCCATCCAGTCTATTAATTGTTGCCGGGAAGCTAGAGTAAGT
AGTTCGCCAGTTAATAGTTTGCGCAACGTTGTTGCCATTGCTACAGGCATCGTGGTGTCACGCTCGTCGT
TTGGTATGGCTTCATTCAGCTCCGGTTCCCAACGATCAAGGCGAGTTACATGATCCCCCATGTTGTGCAA
AAAAGCGGTTAGCTCCTTCGGTCCTCCGATCGTTGTCAGAAGTAAGTTGGCCGCAGTGTTATCACTCATG
GTTATGGCAGCACTGCATAATTCTCTTACTGTCATGCCATCCGTAAGATGCTTTTCTGTGACTGGTGAGT
ACTCAACCAAGTCATTCTGAGAATAGTGTATGCGGCGACCGAGTTGCTCTTGCCCGGCGTCAATACGGGA
TAATACCGCGCCACATAGCAGAACTTTAAAAGTGCTCATCATTGGAAAACGTTCTTCGGGGCGAAAACTC
TCAAGGATCTTACCGCTGTTGAGATCCAGTTCGATGTAACCCACTCGTGCACCCAACTGATCTTCAGCAT
CTTTTACTTTCACCAGCGTTTCTGGGTGAGCAAAAACAGGAAGGCAAAATGCCGCAAAAAAGGGAATAAG
GGCGACACGGAAATGTTGAATACTCATACTCTTCCTTTTTCAATATTATTGAAGCATTTATCAAGGTTAT
TGTCTCATGAGCGGATACATATTTGAATGTATTTAGAAAAATAAACAAATAGGGGTTCCGCGCACGAATT
GGCCAGCGCTGCCATTTTTGGGGTGAGGCCGTTCGCGGCCGAGGGGCGCAGCCCCTGGGGGGATGGGAGG
CCCGCGTTAGCGGGCCGGGAGGGTTCGAGAAGGGGGGGCACCCCCCTTCGGCGTGCGCGGTCACGCGCAC
AGGGCGCAGCCCTGGTTAAAAACAAGGTTTATAAATATTGGTTTAAAAGCAGGTTAAAAGACAGGTTAGC
GGTGGCCGAAAAACGGGCGGAAACCCTTGCAAATGCTGGATTTTCTGCCTGTGGACAGCCCCTCAAATGT
CAATAGGTGCGCCCCTCATCTGTCAGCACTCTGCCCCTCAAGTGTCAAGGATCGCGCCCCTCATCTGTCA
GTAGTCGCGCCCCTCAAGTGTCAATACCGCAGGGCACTTATCCCCAGGCTTGTCCACATCATCTGTGGGA
AACTCGCGTAAAATCAGGCGTTTTCGCCGATTTGCGAGGCTGGCCAGCTCCACGTCGCCGGCCGAAATCG
AGCCTGCCCCTCATCTGTCAACGCCGCGCCGGGTGAGTCGGCCCCTCAAGTGTCAACGTCCGCCCCTCAT
CTGTCAGTGAGGGCCAAGTTTTCCGCGAGGTATCCACAACGCCGGCGGCCGCGGTGTCTCGCACACGGCT
TCGACGGCGTTTCTGGCGCGTTTGCAGGGCCATAGACGGCCGCCAGCCCAGCGGCGAGGGCAACCAGCCC
GGTGAGCGTCGCAAAGGAGATCCTGATCTGACTGATGGGCTGCCTGTATCGAGTGGTGATTTTGTGCCGA
GCTGCCGGTCGGGGAGCTGTTGGCTGGCTGGTGGCAGGATATATTGTGGTGTAAACAAATTGACGCTTAG
ACAACTTAATAACACATTGCGGACGTTTTTAATGTACTGGGGTGGATGCAGTGGGCCCCAC
Features (pLannotate 1.2.2; 10 found; start..end, strand, type, name):
   1350..1366    -  promoter       dU6-3 promoter (fragment): RNA polymerase III promoter for Drosophila U6-3 snRNA (Port et al., 2014)
   2254..2506    +  terminator     NOS terminator: nopaline synthase terminator and poly(A) signal
   2554..2578    +  misc_feature   RB T-DNA repeat: right border repeat from nopaline C58 T-DNA
   2690..2710    -  CDS            TetR (fragment): tetracycline resistance regulatory protein; tetR
   2737..3882    -  CDS            trfA: TRFA_ECOLX - Experimental evidence at protein level: Swiss-Prot protein existence level 1. Also involved in plasmid copy number control, promoting intermolecular coupling of protein bound iterons at oriV, which inhibits replication initiation. From Escherichia coli.
   4218..4806    -  rep_origin     ori: high-copy-number ColE1/pMB1/pBR322/pUC origin of replication
   4977..5837    -  CDS            AmpR: β-lactamase; bla; confers resistance to ampicillin, carbenicillin, and related antibiotics
   5838..5942    -  promoter       AmpR promoter: bla
   6029..6660    -  rep_origin     oriV: incP origin of replication
   6752..6776    +  misc_feature   LB T-DNA repeat: left border repeat from nopaline C58 T-DNA
