[The description below was written by a language model from this plasmid's Addgene catalogue record and pLannotate feature annotations shown in this document.]
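Description:
pSW006 is a plant expression plasmid built in the pICH47732 backbone, a Golden Gate/MoClo-style acceptor that also has the architecture of a binary vector. The feature table shows nopaline-type left and right T-DNA border repeats flanking the cargo region. The backbone carries a high-copy ColE1/pUC-type origin for propagation in E. coli, together with the broad-host-range incP oriV and its trfA replication initiator, which would allow maintenance in Agrobacterium. Selection in bacteria is by ampicillin through the bla gene under its native promoter.

The payload is a single transcription unit recorded as pDefence6:Eluc, in which a defence-induced promoter attributed to wheat (Triticum aestivum) drives a green-shifted luciferase (ELuc). The cassette ends in the nopaline synthase (NOS) terminator and poly(A) signal, annotated just upstream of the right border. The automated annotation did not recognise the promoter or the luciferase coding sequence, so the region between the left border and the NOS terminator is essentially unlabelled. The very short hits to a Drosophila U6-3 promoter and to TetR are small fragments and are most likely spurious matches rather than functional parts. Internal BsaI and BpiI sites were removed from the insert, a domestication step that keeps it compatible with Type IIS assembly into higher-order multigene constructs.

The design indicates a transcriptional reporter in which luminescence reads out activation of a defence-responsive promoter in plant cells, for example to monitor immune signalling. The record does not give the identity of the gene behind the "Defence6" promoter or the specific assay system used.
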