Addgene plasmid #201325: pSW006
Purpose: pDefence6:Eluc (defence-induced promoter with green-shifted luciferase expression cassette)
Depositing lab: Benjamin Schwessinger. Depositing organization: Australian National University.
Backbone
  Vector backbone: pICH47732
  Vector type: Plant Expression
Growth in bacteria
  Bacterial resistance: Ampicillin, 100 μg/mL
  Growth temperature: 37°C
  Growth strain: DH5alpha
  Copy number: High Copy
Gene/Insert
  Gene/Insert name: pDefence6:Eluc
  Species: Triticum aestivum
  Mutation: removal of BsaI and BpiI sites
  Cloning method: Restriction Enzyme; 5′ cloning site unknown (unknown if destroyed)
Terms and licenses: Academic/Nonprofit Terms; Industry Terms: Not Available to Industry
How to cite: pSW006 was a gift from Benjamin Schwessinger (Addgene plasmid # 201325 ; http://n2t.net/addgene:201325 ; RRID:Addgene_201325)
